Addgene plasmid #34942: pCS2+8NmCherry-ABCC1
Depositing lab: Amro Hamdoun. Publication: Localization and Substrate Selectivity of Sea Urchin Multidrug (MDR) Efflux Transporters. Gokirmak T, Campanale JP, Shipp LE, Moy GW, Tao H, Hamdoun A. J Biol Chem. 2012 Nov 2. 10.1074/jbc.M112.424879 PubMed 23124201.
Backbone
  Vector backbone: pCS2+8NmCherry
  Backbone manufacturer: Gokirmak et al., 2012
  Backbone size w/o insert (bp): 4851
  Vector type: Mammalian Expression ; Sea urchin, zebrafish, Xenopus
Growth in bacteria
  Bacterial resistance: Ampicillin, 100 μg/mL
  Growth temperature: 37°C
  Growth strain: DH10B
  Copy number: High Copy
Gene/Insert
  Gene/Insert name: ABCC1 (alt name: MRP1)
  Species: Strongylocentrotus purpuratus
  Insert size (bp): 4734
  Promoter: SP6
  Tag / fusion protein: mCherry (N terminal on backbone)
  Cloning method: Restriction Enzyme; 5′ cloning site FseI (not destroyed); 3′ cloning site XhoI (not destroyed)
  Sequencing primers: 5′ CTTGAAGCTGTCCTTCCCCGA; 3′ TGTTGTTAACTTGTTTATTGCAGCT
Terms and licenses: Academic/Nonprofit Terms; Industry Terms: Not Available to Industry
How to cite: pCS2+8NmCherry-ABCC1 was a gift from Amro Hamdoun (Addgene plasmid # 34942 ; http://n2t.net/addgene:34942 ; RRID:Addgene_34942)
