[The description below was written by a language model from this plasmid's Addgene catalogue record.]
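Description:
pCS2+8NmCherry-ABCC1 is an expression plasmid built on pCS2+8NmCherry, a derivative of the pCS2+ family that supplies an N-terminal mCherry tag from the backbone. The record lists it as a mammalian expression vector that is also suited to sea urchin, zebrafish and Xenopus. It is maintained in E. coli as a high-copy plasmid under ampicillin selection. The backbone is recorded as 4851 bp without the insert. No feature table accompanies the entry, so the origin of replication, polyadenylation signal and any other backbone elements are not itemised in the record.

The insert is a 4734 bp sequence for ABCC1 (also known as MRP1), an ATP-binding cassette efflux transporter of the multidrug resistance-associated protein group, from the purple sea urchin Strongylocentrotus purpuratus. It was cloned between FseI and XhoI sites, both of which remain intact, so that it is expressed as an mCherry-ABCC1 fusion with the red fluorescent protein at the transporter's N terminus. The promoter listed is SP6, a bacteriophage RNA polymerase promoter generally used for in vitro transcription. This fits the usual practice in embryo models of synthesising mRNA for microinjection into eggs or embryos, although the record does not spell out that workflow.

The associated publication concerns the localization and substrate selectivity of sea urchin multidrug efflux transporters. The fluorescent fusion is therefore suited to visualising where ABCC1 resides in living cells or embryos, and to overexpressing the transporter for studies of its efflux activity.
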