>Addgene plasmid #34942 | pCS2+8NmCherry-ABCC1 | depositor partial sequence | sequence record 42906 | pCS2+8NmCherry-ABCC1 sequence 6125 bps
CTAGTCATCGATTGATGGTGAGCAAGGGCGAGGAGGATAACATGGCCATCATCAAGGAGTTCATGCGCTT
CAAGGTGCACATGGAGGGCTCCGTGAACGGCCACGAGTTCGAGATCGAGGGCGAGGGCGAGGGCCGCCCC
TACGAGGGCACCCAGACCGCCAAGCTGAAGGTGACCAAGGGTGGCCCCCTGCCCTTCGCCTGGGACATCC
TGTCCCCTCAGTTCATGTACGGCTCCAAGGCCTACGTGAAGCACCCCGCCGACATCCCCGACTACTTGAA
GCTGTCCTTCCCCGAGGGCTTCAAGTGGGAGCGCGTGATGAACTTCGAGGACGGCGGCGTGGTGACCGTG
ACCCAGGACTCCTCCCTGCAGGACGGCGAGTTCATCTACAAGGTGAAGCTGCGCGGCACCAACTTCCCCT
CCGACGGCCCCGTAATGCAGAAGAAGACCATGGGCTGGGAGGCCTCCTCCGAGCGGATGTACCCCGAGGA
CGGCGCCCTGAAGGGCGAGATCAAGCAGAGGCTGAAGCTGAAGGACGGCGGCCACTACGACGCTGAGGTC
AAGACCACCTACAAGGCCAAGAAGCCCGTGCAGCTGCCCGGCGCCTACAACGTCAACATCAAGTTGGACA
TCACCTCCCACAACGAGGACTACACCATCGTGGAACAGTACGAACGCGCCGAGGGCCGCCACTCCACCGG
CGGCATGGACGAGCTGTACAAGGAATTCGGAGCCGGCGCGCCATTAATTAAAGGCCGGCCAATGGCACCA
AACACTTCATGGGTGGAATTTTGCGGTTCCGATTTATGGGACCCATCCTTACTGAATGCTTCTGTACCTG
ATGTGACACCGTGTTTCCAAGAAACAGTGTTGTCATGGATACCATCAGCTTTTCTTGTTCTTATCACTCC
TTTCTATCTCCTCTTCATGAAACACAATGACAGAGGATTCATTCCTATATCTAAACTGCACAAGGCTAAA
TTGAGTCTTGGGTTGCTGCTCATTCTGCTACCAGTATTAGATGTGTGCAAAGGGATATCAGATATGATGC
AGACTGATGGAGACTTGCCAGCCGTATACTTAGTCACTCCAGCAGTATTAGCAATAACTATGGTTGTAGC
CTTGATCCTCATCCATGTAGAGAGAATGAAAGGCCAGCAATCCTCTGGTGTGCTCTTTATATTCTATCTT
ATCAGTATTCTATGTGCAGTAGCAGAGTTTCATTCAAAGGCTATCAATGCCAAGGATCAAGGCTCCGAGG
ATGCATTCCGCTATGTGACCTTTTACCTTTACTTCTTCCTTCTGATTGGTCAGTTAGTGTTAGTCACCTT
TGCAGATCAGATGCCATATAACTCGCCAGATATTGCCGAAACTAATCCTTGCCCTGAAGCTAGAGCCTCT
TTCTTGTCTGTCATCACATTCTGGTGGTTTACAAGCATGGTGATCAAGGGATATAAGAAGAGTCTAGAGA
AAGCTGATCTGTGGTCTCTACTCACCAGAGATAAAGCTTCTAGAGTCGTCCCAGAATTTGAAAGTAGCTG
GTTAAAAGAAGTGCATAGGGTGAATCAATCCAAGCACAGTGCATACTCTCAAGCCTCGCTGAATCACCCT
CATGGTGATGGAGGTCAGAAGTATGCTATGACAGAACTCGATCCAGATGGGAAATCCCCTAATGGTATCA
ACACCAAGGTCTACCGCCCACCTACTACTGATCCATCATCTAAAGGCAATATTGATGGTTACACTCAGGC
CCTAGCCGTACCACAGGTGGAGTTTATAGATAGTAGCAGTAAAGCATCGTTGTTTAGAGCTGTAGCTATG
AGGTACGGAGAGAAATTCTTGGTTGCTGTTCTGCTCAAGTTCATCCATGACTGCTTACTCTTTGTCAACC
CACAGATACTCAGATTACTGATCAACTTCACAGAAGACCATACTATATGGCAATGGAGGGGATTCTTCTA
CGCAGGGGTCATGCTCATGATATCAATGTTCAACTCTACTCTATTACATCAGTACTTTCATCGTTGTTTC
ATCGTTGGCATGCATCTCAGATCCGCTATCATTGGTGTGGTCTATAGAAAGTCTTTACAACTCTCTAGTG
CAGCCAGGAAAGGAGCTACCGTTGGTGAGATAGTCAACCTGATGTCAGTTGATGCTCAGCGTTTCATGGA
TCTCTGTACCTATCTCAACATGTTATGGTCAGGTCCATTTCAGATCTCAGTAGCTCTGTACTTCCTATGG
CAGACGTTAGGTCCGTCAGTCTTGGCTGGGTTAGGTGTCATGATTCTACTCATACCGCTCAATGCATTGG
TAGCTACGCAAGCAAGAAAACTACAAGTGAAACAGATGCAATACAAAGATGCTAGAATCAAACTGATGAG
TGAGGTGCTGAGTGGCATCAAGGTGTTGAAGCTGTATGCATGGGAGGAGTCTTTCCAATCTAAGATTCTT
ACCATCAGAGACAAGGAACTGAAAGTCTTACGTCTAGCTGCTTACCTCAATGCCTTCACCTCATTCACAT
GGACCTGTGCACCTGTCCTCGTTTCTGTGACGACGTTTGCAGTGTATGTGATATCAGATGAGAACAACAT
TCTTGATGCAGAGAAAGCTTTTGTTTCAATCGCTCTCTTTAATATCCTGCGCTTCCCACTCAGTATCATG
CCAAATCTTATCTCAAATATGGTGCAGACCAGTGTATCACTGAAGCGTTTGGAGAAGTTCTTGAAGAATG
AACAGCTAGACCCTCAGAATGTAGACCATTTCAACATGCCAGGTCACTCGATAACTGTAGATAGTGGACA
TTTCACTTGGGATAGAGAGGAGAAAACAACTCTTACAAACATCAATCTGGACATCAAGCAAGGATCTCTA
GTAGCGGTTGTAGGACAGGTAGGATGCGGGAAGTCATCACTTCTATCTGCGTTGCTGGGGGAGATGGAGA
AAGTAGATGGGAAAGTCTTTGTGCAGGGTTCCGTTGCCTATGTTCCTCAGCAAGCTTGGATACAGAATGC
AACTCTGAGATCAAACATTGTTTTCAGTGGAGATCTTCATGTTACTAAGTACAAGCATGTGATACAGTCA
TGTGCCTTGGCTCGTGATCTTGTGGTGTTACCAGGTGGAGACATGACAGAGATTGGTGAAAAGGGTATCA
ACCTGAGTGGTGGTCAGAAGCAGAGGGTCAGTCTGGCCAGAGCTGTGTATGCTAACACTGACCTCTACCT
GCTGGACGATCCTCTGAGTGCTGTGGATGCTCATGTAGCCAAGCATATCTTTGGACATGTCATAGGACCT
CAAGGTCTTCTCAAGAACAAGACTCGGATCCTGGTAACTCATGGGATTAGCTTCCTACCTCAGGTCGATC
AGATCATTGTTATGATAGATGGCTCCGTTTCTGAGATCGGCTCTTATCAGGATCTCTTGGATCAGAATGG
TGCGTTTGCAGAGTTTCTTCGGAACTACAGCCAAGATGCAGATGAGAAGGAAGATGAGGACGAGGAAGAG
GAGGAGGAGGAAGAAGATATACCAGTCAATATATCATTGGAAGATCTAACAGAAGACAGAGAGCCAACCA
GAAACCTAGAACCACTCAGAGGAAAAGCTAGGAAACTAAGTAAAGGCATAGAGGCTATATCACAGTATGA
TATCTTCAACACACCGAGTAAGAAGACGGACCATGTAATGAAGACGGAGGCCTATGATGAGGTTGTGATG
GGGGATACAGAGGAGAAGATAATACGAGCTGAGAAGGCAAAGCTGGGCAATGTCAAGTTGACAGTCTTCT
GGGCCTACATCCGTTCCATCGGTGTATTTCTCTCCACTGTCATTGTCGCCCTCTACATGCTCTTCAACGT
CACCTCCGTAGCAGGTAACCTATGGCTAAGCCGCTGGAGTAATGAGCCCTTGGTTAACGGAACACAACCA
GACTCTGTGAGGGATAGATATCTCACTGTCTACGCATTGCTCGGACTCACACAGGGCATGTGGATATATT
GTGGAGATATGTTACTGTACACCGGCGCTGTCAGGGCTACCTCTCACATGCATCATACCATGGTTGTAAA
GTGTCTCCGGTATCCGATGACATTCTTTGAGACATCGTTGAAAGGTCAGATGTTGAACCGGTTTGGTAAG
GATGTAAACGAGATGGATACGAAGATGGGTGACAATATGAGGACCATGTTACTAGTAGCAACCAAGTACA
TCAGGACTATAGCAGTCATCTGTGCTGTACTTCCTCTCTTCACCATCATCATTCTACCTCTAAGTCTGGT
TTTCATTTATATGCAGCGGTTCTACATCTGTACCTCCCGGCAGTTAAAAAGACTTGAGTCAGTGTCACGA
TCACCCATCTATTCACATTTCTCTGAGACGATCGTCGGTACCAGCACCATCAGAGCATATCAACGTCAGC
AAGACTTCATCAAACACAATGAGCAGCTGATTGATAACAATCATATCACATACTACCCTAATATCATCTC
AAACAGATGGCTTGCCTTGAGACTAGAGTGTGTTGGGAACTGCATCGTATTCTTTGCGGCTCTCTTTGCA
GTGATTGGTCGATCCAATCTTAGCTCGGGCATCGTAGGATTGTCCATCAGCTATGCCCTGCAGATTACCC
AGACATTGAATTGGATGGTGCGAATGACCAGTGAGCTTGAAACCAATATTGTTTCTGTGGAGAGAGTCAA
GGAATATTCTGAAGCACCGACAGAGGCAGCTGCTATAGTAGCAGACAACAGACCTGCAGAGTCATGGCCT
GATGAAGGCAAAGTAGAGTTTATCAACTACAGTACTCGTTATAGAGAAGGGCTTGACCTTGTCATCAAAG
GAATCAATTTTACTGTCAAGCCTGGTGAGAAGGTTGGTGTTGTTGGAAGGACAGGAGCAGGGAAATCTTC
TCTGACCATGGCTCTCTTCAGAATCATTGAACCTGCTGAAGGTCACATTGAGATTGATGGTGTGGACATC
TCATTGATTGGTCTCAAAGATCTAAGGTCTAAGATCACCATTATACCTCAGGATCCTGTCCTGTTTGCTG
GACCTCTACGTATGAATCTGGATCCATTTGAGAGCTATACTGATGATGAGGTCTGGCTAGCTCTTAGACT
GTCTCATCTAGCAACGTTCATCTCTAGTCTTCCTGAGGGATTGCAGTATGAGTGTGCAGAGGGAGGAGAA
AACCTCAGTGTTGGTCAGCGGCAGCTGATCTGCCTTGCGAGGGCGCTGTTGAGGAAGAGCAAGATCTTGG
TCTTAGACGAAGCGACTGCAGCAGTGGATCTAGAGACGGATGATCTCATCCAGACTACAATACGAACAGA
GTTCGCAGAATGTACAGTCATCACAATAGCACATAGGATCAACACTATCATGGATAGTACAAGAATCTTG
GTGATGGATGGAGGAGAGATAGCAGAGTTTGACACACCCACCGAGCTACTAACCAGTGGAGGGATCTTCT
ACACTATGGCCAAAGATGCAGGACTTACCTCATAGCTCGAGCCTCTAGAACTATAGTGAGTCGTATTACG
TAGATCCAGACATGATAAGATACATTGATGAGTTTGGACAAACCACAACTAGAATGCAGTGAAAAAAATG
CTTTATTTGTGAAATTTGTGATGCTATTGCTTTATTTGTAACCATTATAAGCTGCAATAAACAAGTTAAC
AACAACAATTGCATTCATTTTATGTTTCAGGTTCAGGGGGAGGTGTGGGAGGTTTTTTAATTCGCGGCCG
CGGCGCCAATGCATTGGGCCCGGTACCCAGCTTTTGTTCCCTTTAGTGAGGGTTAATTGCGCGCTTGGCG
TAATCATGGTCATAGCTGTTTCCTGTGTGAAATTGTTATCCGCTCACAATTCCACACAACATACGAGCCG
GGAGCATAAAGTGTAAAGCCTGGGGTGCCTAATGAGTGAGCTAACTCACATTAATTGCGTTGCGCTCACT
GCCCGCTTTCCAGTCGGGAAACCTGTCGTGCCAGCTGCATTAATGAATCGGCCAACGCGCGGGGAGAGGC
GGTTTGCGTATTGGGCGCTCTTCCGCTTCCTCGCTCACTGACTCGCTGCGCTCGGTCGTTCGGCTGCGGC
GAGCGGTATCAGCTCACTCAAAGGCGGTAATACGG
