>Addgene plasmid #34942 | pCS2+8NmCherry-ABCC1 | addgene partial sequence | sequence record 45225 | CMV_fwd
CCGCCATTCTGCCTGGGGACGTCGGAGCAAGCTTGATTTAGGTGACACTATAGAATACAAGCTACTTGTT
CTTTTTGCAGGATCCACTAGTCATCGATTGATGGTGAGCAAGGGCGAGGAGGATAACATGGCCATCATCA
AGGAGTTCATGCGCTTCAAGGTGCACATGGAGGGCTCCGTGAACGGCCACGAGTTCGAGATCGAGGGCGA
GGGCGAGGGCCGCCCCTACGAGGGCACCCAGACCGCCAAGCTGAAGGTGACCAAGGGTGGCCCCCTGCCC
TTCGCCTGGGACATCCTGTCCCCTCAGTTCATGTACGGCTCCAAGGCCTACGTGAAGCACCCCGCCGACA
TCCCCGACTACTTGAAGCTGTCCTTCCCCGAGGGCTTCAAGTGGGAGCGCGTGATGAACTTCGAGGACGG
CGGCGTGGTGACCGTGACCCAGGACTCCTCCCTGCAGGACGGCGAGTTCATCTACAAGGTGAAGCTGCGC
GGCACCAACTTCCCCTCCGACGGCCCCGTAATGCAGAAGAAGACCATGGGCTGGGAGGCCTCCTCCGAGC
GGATGTACCCCGAGGACGGCGCCCTGAAGGGCGAGATCAAGCAGAGGCTGAAGCTGAAGGACGGCGGCCA
CTACGACGCTGAGGTCAAGACCACCTACAAGGCCAAGAAGCCCGTGCAGCTGCCCGGCGCCTACAACGTC
AACATCAAGTTGGACATCACCTCCCACAACGA
