>Addgene plasmid #34942 | pCS2+8NmCherry-ABCC1 | addgene partial sequence | sequence record 45408 | EBV-rev 5'-GTGGTTTGTCCAAACTCATC-3'
CTCACTATAGTTCTAGAGGCTCGAGCTATGAGGTAAGTCCTGCATCTTTGGCCATAGTGTAGAAGATCCC
TCCACTGGTTAGTAGCTCGGTGGGTGTGTCAAACTCTGCTATCTCTCCTCCATCCATCACCAAGATTCTT
GTACTATCCATGATAGTGTTGATCCTATGTGCTATTGTGATGACTGTACATTCTGCGAACTCTGTTCGTA
TTGTAGTCTGGATGAGATCATCCGTCTCTAGATCCACTGCTGCAGTCGCTTCGTCTAAGACCAAGATCTT
GCTCTTCCTCAACAGCGCCCTCGCAAGGCAGATCAGCTGCCGCTGACCAACACTGAGGTTTTCTCCTCCC
TCTGCACACTCATACTGCAATCCCTCAGGAAGACTAGAGATGAACGTTGCTAGATGAGACAGTCTAAGAG
CTAGCCAGACCTCATCATCAGTATAGCTCTCAAATGGATCCAGATTCATACGTAGAGGTCCAGCAAACAG
GACAGGATCCTGAGGTATAATGGTGATCTTAGACCTTAGATCTTTGAGACCAATCAATGAGATGTCCACA
CCATCAATCTCAATGTGACCTTCAGCAGGTTCAATGATTCTGAAGAGAGCCATGGTCAGAGAAGATTTCC
CTGCTCCTGTCCTTCCAACAACACCAACCTTCTCACCAGGCTTGACAGTAAAATTGATTCCTTTGATGAC
AAGGTCAAGCCCTTCTCTATAACGAGTACTGTAGTTGATAAACTCTACTTTGCCTTCATCAGGCCATGAC
TCTGCAGGTCTGTTGTCTGCTACTATAGCAGCTGCCTCTGTCGGTGCTTCAGAATATTCCTTGACTCTCT
CCACAGAAAC
